Addgene plasmid #23623: pDONR223-TGFBR2
Depositing lab: William Hahn & David Root. Depositing organization: Dana-Farber Cancer Institute. Publication: COT drives resistance to RAF inhibition through MAP kinase pathway reactivation. Johannessen CM, Boehm JS, Kim SY, Thomas SR, Wardwell L, Johnson LA, Emery CM, Stransky N, Cogdill AP, Barretina J, Caponigro G, Hieronymus H, Murray RR, Salehi-Ashtiani K, Hill DE, Vidal M, Zhao JJ, Yang X, Alkan O, Kim S, Harris JL, Wilson CJ, Myer VE, Finan PM, Root DE, Roberts TM, Golub T, Flaherty KT, Dummer R, Weber BL, Sellers WR, Schlegel R, Wargo JA, Hahn WC, Garraway LA. Nature. 2010 Dec 16;468(7326):968-72. doi: 10.1038/nature09627 PubMed 21107320.
Backbone
  Vector backbone: pDONR223
  Backbone manufacturer: Invitrogen
  Backbone size w/o insert (bp): 5005
  Vector type: Gateway Donor vector
Growth in bacteria
  Bacterial resistance: Spectinomycin, 50 μg/mL
  Growth temperature: 37°C
  Growth strain: DH5alpha
  Copy number: High Copy
Gene/Insert
  Gene/Insert name: TGFBR2 (alt name: transforming growth factor, beta receptor II (70/80kDa))
  Species: H. sapiens (human)
  Insert size (bp): 1005
  Entrez Gene: TGFBR2 (a.k.a. AAT3, FAA3, LDS1B, LDS2, LDS2B, MFS2, RIIC, TAAD2, TBR-ii, TBRII, TGFR-2, TGFbeta-RII, tbetaR-II)
  Cloning method: Gateway Cloning
  Sequencing primers: 5′ M13pUC-fwd; 3′ M13rev
Terms and licenses: Academic/Nonprofit Terms; Industry Terms: Not Available to Industry
Depositor comments: The ORF has no Stop codon. This design enables easy recombination into a destination vector to add an epitope tag of choice and Stop codon to the ORF. Do NOT use this plasmid directly for transfections. A set of 4 custom lentiviral vectors is available ( pLX301 (http://www.addgene.org/25895/) , pLX302 (http://www.addgene.org/25896/) , pLX303 (http://www.addgene.org/25897/) , pLX304 (http://www.addgene.org/25890/) ) to be used to express these ORFs in mammalian cells. These plasmids are not included in the kit and must be ordered separately.
How to cite: pDONR223-TGFBR2 was a gift from William Hahn & David Root (Addgene plasmid # 23623 ; http://n2t.net/addgene:23623 ; RRID:Addgene_23623)
