[The description below was written by a language model from this plasmid's Addgene catalogue record.]
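Description:
pDONR223-TGFBR2 is a Gateway entry clone built on the Invitrogen pDONR223 donor backbone (about 5 kb without insert), carrying the human TGFBR2 open reading frame, which encodes the transforming growth factor beta type II receptor, a transmembrane serine/threonine kinase. The plasmid is maintained at high copy number in E. coli under spectinomycin selection. The insert was introduced by Gateway recombination, so in the finished clone the ORF should be flanked by attL-type recombination sites, although no feature table is provided to confirm the individual elements. M13 forward and reverse primer sites on either side of the cassette are used to sequence the insert. The recorded insert size is roughly 1 kb, which is shorter than would be expected for the full-length receptor coding sequence. The record does not say whether this reflects a truncated clone, a variant isoform or a catalogue discrepancy, so the insert is worth verifying by sequence.

The ORF has deliberately been left without a stop codon. This "open" format allows an LR recombination into a destination vector that supplies a C-terminal epitope tag and a downstream stop codon in frame. The entry clone has no stated eukaryotic promoter and the depositors note that it is not meant to be transfected directly. It serves as a shuttle source of the ORF, and they point to a companion set of lentiviral destination vectors (the pLX301–pLX304 series) for expression in mammalian cells. The clone belongs to a kinase ORF collection used for gain-of-function screening, as in the associated study identifying kinases that confer resistance to RAF inhibition through MAP kinase pathway reactivation.
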