>Addgene plasmid #23623 | pDONR223-TGFBR2 | depositor partial sequence | sequence record 10700 | Author sequence
ATGGGTCGGGGGCTGCTCAGGGGCCTGTGGCCGCTGCACATCGTCCTGTGGACGCGTATCGCCAGCACGA
TCCCACCGCACGTTCAGAAGTCGGTTAATAACGACATGATAGTCACTGACAACAACGGTGCAGTCAAGTT
TCCACAACTGTGTAAATTTTGTGATGTGAGATTTTCCACCTGTGACAACCAGAAATCCTGCATGAGCAAC
TGCAGCATCACCTCCATCTGTGAGAAGCCACAGGAAGTCTGTGTGGCTGTATGGAGAAAGAATGACGAGA
ACATAACACTAGAGACAGTTTGCCATGACCCCAAGCTCCCCTACCATGACTTTATTCTGGAAGATGCTGC
TTCTCCAAAGTGCATTATGAAGGAAAAAAAAAAGCCTGGTGAGACTTTCTTCATGTGTTCCTGTAGCTCT
GATGAGTGCAATGACAACATCATCTTCTCAGAAGAATATAACACCAGCAATCCTGACTTGTTGCTAGTCA
TATTTCAAGTGACAGGCATCAGCCTCCTGCCACCACTGGGAGTTGCCATATCTGTCATCATCATCTTCTA
CTGCTACCGCGTTAACCGGCAGCAGAAGCTGAGTTCAACCTGGGAAACCGGCAAGACGCGGAAGCTCATG
GAGTTCAGCGAGCACTGTGCCATCATCCTGGAAGATGACCGCTCTGACATCAGCTCCACGTGTGCCAACA
ACATCAACCACAACACAGAGCTGCTGCCCATTGAGCTGGACACCCTGGTGGGGAAAGGTCGCTTTGCTGA
GGTCTATAAGGCCAAGCTGAAGCAGAACACTTCAGAGCAGTTTGAGACAGTGGCAGTCAAGATCTTTCCC
TATGAGGAGTATGCCTCTTGGAAGACAGAGAAGGACATCTTCTCAGACATCAATCTGAAGCATGAGAACA
TACTCCAGTTCCTGACGGCTGAGGAGCGGAAGACGGAGTTGGGGAAACAATACTGGCTGATCACCGCCTT
CCACGCCAAGGGCAACCTACAGTAG
