>Addgene plasmid #23623 | pDONR223-TGFBR2 | addgene partial sequence | sequence record 29374 | 23623 with M13pUC-fwd
TAATGATTTTATTTTGACTGATAGTGACCTGTTCGTTGCAACAAATTGATGAGCAATGCTTTTTTATAAT
GCCAACTTTGTACAAAAAAGTTGGCATGGGTCGGGGGCTGCTCAGGGGCCTGTGGCCGCTGCACATCGTC
CTGTGGACGCGTATCGCCAGCACGATCCCACCGCACGTTCAGAAGTCGGTTAATAACGACATGATAGTCA
CTGACAACAACGGTGCAGTCAAGTTTCCACAACTGTGTAAATTTTGTGATGTGAGATTTTCCACCTGTGA
CAACCAGAAATCCTGCATGAGCAACTGCAGCATCACCTCCATCTGTGAGAAGCCACAGGAAGTCTGTGTG
GCTGTATGGAGAAAGAATGACGAGAACATAACACTAGAGACAGTTTGCCATGACCCCAAGCTCCCCTACC
ATGACTTTATTCTGGAAGATGCTGCTTCTCCAAAGTGCATTATGAAGGAAAAAAAAAAGCCTGGTGAGAC
TTTCTTCATGTGTTCCTGTAGCTCTGATGAGTGCAATGACAACATCATCTTCTCAGAAGAATATAACACC
AGCAATCCTGACTTGTTGCTAGTCATATTTCAAGTGACAGGCATCAGCCTCCTGCCACCACTGGGAGTTG
CCATATCTGTCATCATCATCTTCTACTGCTACCGCGTTAACCGGCAGCAGAAGCTGAGTTCAACCTGG
